Addgene plasmid #216729: AID-C12*-BE4max
Purpose: Expresses a BE4max base editing construct comprised of the hyperactive AID-C12* and nCas9 (Cas9 with D10A mutation) in mammalian cells.
Depositing lab: Rahul Kohli. Publication: Cooperativity between Cas9 and hyperactive AID establishes broad and diversifying mutational footprints in base editors. Berrios KN, Barka A, Gill J, Serrano JC, Bailer PF, Parker JB, Evitt NH, Gajula KS, Shi J, Kohli RM. Nucleic Acids Res. 2024 Jan 23:gkae024. doi: 10.1093/nar/gkae024. PubMed 38261989.
Backbone
  Vector backbone: pCMV_B3
  Vector type: Mammalian Expression
Growth in bacteria
  Bacterial resistance: Ampicillin, 100 μg/mL
  Growth temperature: 37°C
  Growth strain: DH5alpha
  Copy number: Unknown
Gene/Insert
  Gene/Insert name: AID-C12*-BE4max
  Species: H. sapiens (human)
  Entrez Gene: AICDA (a.k.a. AID, ARP2, CDA2, HEL-S-284, HIGM2)
  Promoter: CMV
  Cloning method: Gibson Cloning
  Sequencing primers: 5′ Unknown
Terms and licenses: Academic/Nonprofit Terms; Industry Terms: Not Available to Industry
How to cite: AID-C12*-BE4max was a gift from Rahul Kohli (Addgene plasmid # 216729 ; http://n2t.net/addgene:216729 ; RRID:Addgene_216729)
