[The description below was written by a language model from this plasmid's Addgene catalogue record and pLannotate feature annotations shown in this document.]
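Description:
AID-C12*-BE4max is a mammalian expression plasmid of about 8.8 kb, built on the pCMV_B3 backbone, that encodes a cytosine base editor in the BE4max architecture. It is maintained in E. coli through a high-copy ColE1/pUC-type origin and selected with ampicillin via the β-lactamase gene and its native promoter. Small remnants of lac regulatory elements, a multiple cloning site, an SV40 promoter fragment and a bom fragment are backbone carry-over and have no evident role in the payload. The plasmid carries no mammalian selection marker among the annotated features, which fits use by transient transfection.

Expression is driven by the CMV immediate-early enhancer and promoter; an adjacent T7 promoter could in principle support in vitro transcription. The open reading frame begins with a fragment of human AICDA, corresponding to the hyperactive deaminase variant AID-C12*; the record does not spell out the changes that define this variant. It is followed by Streptococcus pyogenes Cas9 carrying the D10A mutation, which makes the enzyme a nickase. The automated annotation splits Cas9 into N- and C-terminal segments and labels the first "dCas9", but these are contiguous and together represent nCas9. Downstream lies the uracil glycosylase inhibitor UGI from phage PBS2, which blocks excision of the uracil produced by deamination and so favours C-to-T outcomes. Only one UGI copy is annotated, although an unannotated gap precedes it. A bGH polyadenylation signal ends the transcript. No guide RNA cassette is annotated, so the guide must be supplied separately. The associated work examines how Cas9 and hyperactive AID cooperate to produce broad, diversifying mutational footprints.
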