Features (pLannotate 1.2.2; 19 found; start..end, strand, type, name):
    437..454     -  promoter       CMV promoter (fragment): human cytomegalovirus (CMV) immediate early promoter
    517..568     +  promoter       CMVd2 promoter: truncated human cytomegalovirus (CMV) immediate early promoter that yields moderately reduced expression relative to the full-length promoter
    610..628     +  promoter       T7 promoter: promoter for bacteriophage T7 RNA polymerase
    642..1184    +  CDS            AICDA (fragment): AICDA_HUMAN - Also known as AID. Experimental evidence at protein level: Swiss-Prot protein existence level 1. Single-stranded DNA-specific cytidine deaminase. Involved in somatic hypermutation (SHM), gene conversion, and class-switch recombination (CSR) in B-lymphocytes by deaminating C to U during transcription of Ig-variable (V) and Ig-switch (S) region DNA. Required for several crucial steps of B-cell terminal differentiation necessary for efficient antibody responses (PubMed:18722174, PubMed:21385873, PubMed:21518874, PubMed:27716525). May also play a role in the epigenetic regulation of
   1281..2882    +  CDS            dCas9(N): N-terminal portion of catalytically inactive Streptococcus pyogenes dCas9 carrying the D10A mutation (Zetsche et al., 2015)
   2883..5377    +  CDS            Cas9(C) (fragment): C-terminal portion of Streptococcus pyogenes Cas9 (Zetsche et al., 2015)
   5691..5939    +  CDS            UGI: UNGI_BPPB2 - Experimental evidence at protein level: Swiss-Prot protein existence level 1. This protein binds specifically and reversibly to the host uracil-DNA glycosylase, preventing removal of uracil residues from PBS2 DNA by the host uracil-excision repair system. From Bacillus phage PBS2 (Bacteriophage PBS2).
   6057..6281    +  polyA_signal   bGH poly(A) signal: bovine growth hormone polyadenylation signal
   6285..6306    +  promoter       SV40 promoter (fragment): SV40 enhancer and early promoter
   6311..6327    +  misc_feature   MCS (fragment): pBluescript multiple cloning site
   6376..6392    -  protein_bind   lac operator: The lac repressor binds to the lac operator to inhibit transcription in E. coli. This inhibition can be relieved by adding lactose or isopropyl-β-D-thiogalactopyranoside (IPTG). lac repressor encoded by lacI
   6400..6430    -  promoter       lac promoter: promoter for the E. coli lac operon
   6445..6466    -  protein_bind   CAP binding site: CAP binding activates transcription in the presence of cAMP. E. coli catabolite activator protein
   6479..6571    -  CDS            lacI (fragment): lac repressor; lacI; The lac repressor binds to the lac operator to inhibit transcription in E. coli. This inhibition can be relieved by adding lactose or isopropyl-β-D-thiogalactopyranoside (IPTG).
   6754..7342    -  rep_origin     ori: high-copy-number ColE1/pMB1/pBR322/pUC origin of replication
   7513..8373    -  CDS            AmpR: β-lactamase; bla; confers resistance to ampicillin, carbenicillin, and related antibiotics
   8374..8478    -  promoter       AmpR promoter: bla
   8549..8593    -  misc_feature   bom (fragment): basis of mobility region from pBR322
   8748..364     +  enhancer       CMV enhancer (across the origin): human cytomegalovirus immediate early enhancer
>Addgene plasmid #216729 | AID-C12*-BE4max | addgene full sequence | sequence record 429719 | Addgene NGS Result
TAGTTATTAATAGTAATCAATTACGGGGTCATTAGTTCATAGCCCATATATGGAGTTCCGCGTTACATAA
CTTACGGTAAATGGCCCGCCTGGCTGACCGCCCAACGACCCCCGCCCATTGACGTCAATAATGACGTATG
TTCCCATAGTAACGCCAATAGGGACTTTCCATTGACGTCAATGGGTGGAGTATTTACGGTAAACTGCCCA
CTTGGCAGTACATCAAGTGTATCATATGCCAAGTACGCCCCCTATTGACGTCAATGACGGTAAATGGCCC
GCCTGGCATTATGCCCAGTACATGACCTTATGGGACTTTCCTACTTGGCAGTACATCTACGTATTAGTCA
TCGCTATTACCATGGTGATGCGGTTTTGGCAGTACATCAATGGGCGTGAATAGCGGTTTGACTCACGGGG
ATTTCCAAGTCTCCACCCCATTGACGTCAATGGGAGTTTGTTTTGGCACCAAAATCAACGGGACTTTCCA
AAATGTCGTAACAACTCCGCCCCATTGACGCAAATGGGCGGTAGGCGTGTACGGTGGGAGGTCTATATAA
GCAGAGCTGGTTTAGTGAACCGTCAGATCCGCTAGAGATCCGCGGCCGCTAATACGACTCACTATAGGGA
GAGCCGCCACCATGGATAGCCTGCTGATGAACCGTCGTGAATTTCTGTATCAGTTTAAAAACGTGCGTTG
GGCGAAAGGCCGTCGTGAAACCTATCTGTGCTATGTGGTGAAACGTCGTGATAGCGCGACCAGCTTTAGC
CTGGATTTTGGCTATCTGCGTAACAAAAACGGCTGCCATGTGGAACTGCTGTTTCTGCGTTATATTAGCG
ATTGGGATCTGGATCCGGGCCGTTGCTATCGTGTGACCTGGTTTATCAGCTGGAGCCCGTGCTATGATTG
CGCGCGTCATGTGGCGGATTTTCTGCGTGGCAACCCGAACCTGAGCCTGCGTATTTTTACCGCGCGTCTG
TATTTTTGCGAAGCCGGCAGGCGTGAACCGGAAGGCCTGCGTCGTCTGCATCGTGCGGGCGTGCAGATTG
CGATTATGACCTTTAAAGATTATTTTTATTGCTGGAACACCTTTGTGGAAAACCATGGACGTACCTTTAA
AGCGTGGGAAGGCCTGCATGAAAACAGCGTGCGTCTGAGCCGTCAGCTGCGTCGTATTCTGCTGTCTGGC
GGATCTAGCGGAGGATCCTCTGGCAGCGAGACACCCGGGACAAGCGAGTCAGCAACACCAGAGAGCAGTG
GCGGCAGCAGCGGCGGCAGCGACAAGAAGTACAGCATCGGCCTGGCCATCGGCACCAACTCTGTGGGCTG
GGCCGTGATCACCGACGAGTACAAGGTGCCCAGCAAGAAATTCAAGGTGCTGGGCAACACCGACCGGCAC
AGCATCAAGAAGAACCTGATCGGAGCCCTGCTGTTCGACAGCGGCGAAACAGCCGAGGCCACCCGGCTGA
AGAGAACCGCCAGAAGAAGATACACCAGACGGAAGAACCGGATCTGCTATCTGCAAGAGATCTTCAGCAA
CGAGATGGCCAAGGTGGACGACAGCTTCTTCCACAGACTGGAAGAGTCCTTCCTGGTGGAAGAGGATAAG
AAGCACGAGCGGCACCCCATCTTCGGCAACATCGTGGACGAGGTGGCCTACCACGAGAAGTACCCCACCA
TCTACCACCTGAGAAAGAAACTGGTGGACAGCACCGACAAGGCCGACCTGCGGCTGATCTATCTGGCCCT
GGCCCACATGATCAAGTTCCGGGGCCACTTCCTGATCGAGGGCGACCTGAACCCCGACAACAGCGACGTG
GACAAGCTGTTCATCCAGCTGGTGCAGACCTACAACCAGCTGTTCGAGGAAAACCCCATCAACGCCAGCG
GCGTGGACGCCAAGGCCATCCTGTCTGCCAGACTGAGCAAGAGCAGACGGCTGGAAAATCTGATCGCCCA
GCTGCCCGGCGAGAAGAAGAATGGCCTGTTCGGAAACCTGATTGCCCTGAGCCTGGGCCTGACCCCCAAC
TTCAAGAGCAACTTCGACCTGGCCGAGGATGCCAAACTGCAGCTGAGCAAGGACACCTACGACGACGACC
TGGACAACCTGCTGGCCCAGATCGGCGACCAGTACGCCGACCTGTTTCTGGCCGCCAAGAACCTGTCCGA
CGCCATCCTGCTGAGCGACATCCTGAGAGTGAACACCGAGATCACCAAGGCCCCCCTGAGCGCCTCTATG
ATCAAGAGATACGACGAGCACCACCAGGACCTGACCCTGCTGAAAGCTCTCGTGCGGCAGCAGCTGCCTG
AGAAGTACAAAGAGATTTTCTTCGACCAGAGCAAGAACGGCTACGCCGGCTACATTGACGGCGGAGCCAG
CCAGGAAGAGTTCTACAAGTTCATCAAGCCCATCCTGGAAAAGATGGACGGCACCGAGGAACTGCTCGTG
AAGCTGAACAGAGAGGACCTGCTGCGGAAGCAGCGGACCTTCGACAACGGCAGCATCCCCCACCAGATCC
ACCTGGGAGAGCTGCACGCCATTCTGCGGCGGCAGGAAGATTTTTACCCATTCCTGAAGGACAACCGGGA
AAAGATCGAGAAGATCCTGACCTTCCGCATCCCCTACTACGTGGGCCCTCTGGCCAGGGGAAACAGCAGA
TTCGCCTGGATGACCAGAAAGAGCGAGGAAACCATCACCCCCTGGAACTTCGAGGAAGTGGTGGACAAGG
GCGCTTCCGCCCAGAGCTTCATCGAGCGGATGACCAACTTCGATAAGAACCTGCCCAACGAGAAGGTGCT
GCCCAAGCACAGCCTGCTGTACGAGTACTTCACCGTGTATAACGAGCTGACCAAAGTGAAATACGTGACC
GAGGGAATGAGAAAGCCCGCCTTCCTGAGCGGCGAGCAGAAAAAGGCCATCGTGGACCTGCTGTTCAAGA
CCAACCGGAAAGTGACCGTGAAGCAGCTGAAAGAGGACTACTTCAAGAAAATCGAGTGCTTCGACTCCGT
GGAAATCTCCGGCGTGGAAGATCGGTTCAACGCCTCCCTGGGCACATACCACGATCTGCTGAAAATTATC
AAGGACAAGGACTTCCTGGACAATGAGGAAAACGAGGACATTCTGGAAGATATCGTGCTGACCCTGACAC
TGTTTGAGGACAGAGAGATGATCGAGGAACGGCTGAAAACCTATGCCCACCTGTTCGACGACAAAGTGAT
GAAGCAGCTGAAGCGGCGGAGATACACCGGCTGGGGCAGGCTGAGCCGGAAGCTGATCAACGGCATCCGG
GACAAGCAGTCCGGCAAGACAATCCTGGATTTCCTGAAGTCCGACGGCTTCGCCAACAGAAACTTCATGC
AGCTGATCCACGACGACAGCCTGACCTTTAAAGAGGACATCCAGAAAGCCCAGGTGTCCGGCCAGGGCGA
TAGCCTGCACGAGCACATTGCCAATCTGGCCGGCAGCCCCGCCATTAAGAAGGGCATCCTGCAGACAGTG
AAGGTGGTGGACGAGCTCGTGAAAGTGATGGGCCGGCACAAGCCCGAGAACATCGTGATCGAAATGGCCA
GAGAGAACCAGACCACCCAGAAGGGACAGAAGAACAGCCGCGAGAGAATGAAGCGGATCGAAGAGGGCAT
CAAAGAGCTGGGCAGCCAGATCCTGAAAGAACACCCCGTGGAAAACACCCAGCTGCAGAACGAGAAGCTG
TACCTGTACTACCTGCAGAATGGGCGGGATATGTACGTGGACCAGGAACTGGACATCAACCGGCTGTCCG
ACTACGATGTGGACCATATCGTGCCTCAGAGCTTTCTGAAGGACGACTCCATCGACAACAAGGTGCTGAC
CAGAAGCGACAAGAACCGGGGCAAGAGCGACAACGTGCCCTCCGAAGAGGTCGTGAAGAAGATGAAGAAC
TACTGGCGGCAGCTGCTGAACGCCAAGCTGATTACCCAGAGAAAGTTCGACAATCTGACCAAGGCCGAGA
GAGGCGGCCTGAGCGAACTGGATAAGGCCGGCTTCATCAAGAGACAGCTGGTGGAAACCCGGCAGATCAC
AAAGCACGTGGCACAGATCCTGGACTCCCGGATGAACACTAAGTACGACGAGAATGACAAGCTGATCCGG
GAAGTGAAAGTGATCACCCTGAAGTCCAAGCTGGTGTCCGATTTCCGGAAGGATTTCCAGTTTTACAAAG
TGCGCGAGATCAACAACTACCACCACGCCCACGACGCCTACCTGAACGCCGTCGTGGGAACCGCCCTGAT
CAAAAAGTACCCTAAGCTGGAAAGCGAGTTCGTGTACGGCGACTACAAGGTGTACGACGTGCGGAAGATG
ATCGCCAAGAGCGAGCAGGAAATCGGCAAGGCTACCGCCAAGTACTTCTTCTACAGCAACATCATGAACT
TTTTCAAGACCGAGATTACCCTGGCCAACGGCGAGATCCGGAAGCGGCCTCTGATCGAGACAAACGGCGA
AACCGGGGAGATCGTGTGGGATAAGGGCCGGGATTTTGCCACCGTGCGGAAAGTGCTGAGCATGCCCCAA
GTGAATATCGTGAAAAAGACCGAGGTGCAGACAGGCGGCTTCAGCAAAGAGTCTATCCTGCCCAAAAGGA
ACAGCGATAAGCTGATCGCCAGAAAGAAGGACTGGGACCCTAAGAAGTACGGCGGCTTCGACAGCCCCAC
CGTGGCCTATTCTGTGCTGGTGGTGGCCAAAGTGGAAAAGGGCAAGTCCAAGAAACTGAAGAGTGTGAAA
GAGCTGCTGGGGATCACCATCATGGAAAGAAGCAGCTTCGAGAAGAATCCCATCGACTTTCTGGAAGCCA
AGGGCTACAAAGAAGTGAAAAAGGACCTGATCATCAAGCTGCCTAAGTACTCCCTGTTCGAGCTGGAAAA
CGGCCGGAAGAGAATGCTGGCCTCTGCCGGCGAACTGCAGAAGGGAAACGAACTGGCCCTGCCCTCCAAA
TATGTGAACTTCCTGTACCTGGCCAGCCACTATGAGAAGCTGAAGGGCTCCCCCGAGGATAATGAGCAGA
AACAGCTGTTTGTGGAACAGCACAAGCACTACCTGGACGAGATCATCGAGCAGATCAGCGAGTTCTCCAA
GAGAGTGATCCTGGCCGACGCTAATCTGGACAAAGTGCTGTCCGCCTACAACAAGCACCGGGATAAGCCC
ATCAGAGAGCAGGCCGAGAATATCATCCACCTGTTTACCCTGACCAATCTGGGAGCCCCTGCCGCCTTCA
AGTACTTTGACACCACCATCGACCGGAAGAGGTACACCAGCACCAAAGAGGTGCTGGACGCCACCCTGAT
CCACCAGAGCATCACCGGCCTGTACGAGACACGGATCGACCTGTCTCAGCTGGGAGGTGACAGCGGCGGG
AGCGGCGGGAGCGGGGGGAGCACTAATCTGAGCGACATCATTGAGAAGGAGACTGGGAAACAGCTGGTCA
TTCAGGAGTCCATCCTGATGCTGCCTGAGGAGGTGGAGGAAGTGATCGGCAACAAGCCAGAGTCTGACAT
CCTGGTGCACACCGCCTACGACGAGTCCACAGATGAGAATGTGATGCTGCTGACCTCTGACGCCCCCGAG
TATAAGCCTTGGGCCCTGGTCATCCAGGATTCTAACGGCGAGAATAAGATCAAGATGCTGAGCGGAGGAT
CCGGAGGATCTGGAGGCAGCACCAACCTGTCTGACATCATCGAGAAGGAGACAGGCAAGCAGCTGGTCAT
CCAGGAGAGCATCCTGATGCTGCCCGAAGAAGTCGAAGAAGTGATCGGAAACAAGCCTGAGAGCGATATC
CTGGTCCATACCGCCTACGACGAGAGTACCGACGAAAATGTGATGCTGCTGACATCCGACGCCCCAGAGT
ATAAGCCCTGGGCTCTGGTCATCCAGGATTCCAACGGAGAGAACAAAATCAAAATGCTGTCTGGCGGCTC
AAAAAGAACCGCCGACGGCAGCGAATTCGAGCCCAAGAAGAAGAGGAAAGTCTAACCGGTCATCATCACC
ATCACCATTGAGTTTAAACCCGCTGATCAGCCTCGACTGTGCCTTCTAGTTGCCAGCCATCTGTTGTTTG
CCCCTCCCCCGTGCCTTCCTTGACCCTGGAAGGTGCCACTCCCACTGTCCTTTCCTAATAAAATGAGGAA
ATTGCATCGCATTGTCTGAGTAGGTGTCATTCTATTCTGGGGGGTGGGGTGGGGCAGGACAGCAAGGGGG
AGGATTGGGAAGACAATAGCAGGCATGCTGGGGATGCGGTGGGCTCTATGGCTTCTGAGGCGGAAAGAAC
CAGCTGGGGCTCGATACCGTCGACCTCTAGCTAGAGCTTGGCGTAATCATGGTCATAGCTGTTTCCTGTG
TGAAATTGTTATCCGCTCACAATTCCACACAACATACGAGCCGGAAGCATAAAGTGTAAAGCCTAGGGTG
CCTAATGAGTGAGCTAACTCACATTAATTGCGTTGCGCTCACTGCCCGCTTTCCAGTCAGGAAACCTGTC
GTGCCAGCTGCATTAATGAATCGGCCAACGCGCGGGAAGAGGCGGTTTGCGTATTGGGCGCACTTCCGCT
TCCTCGCTCACTGACTCGCTGCGCTCGGTCGTTCGGCTGCGGCGAGCGGTATCAGCTCACTCAAAGGCGG
TAATACGGTTATCCACAGAATCAGGGGATAACGCAGGAAAGAACATGTGAGCAAAAGGCCAGCAAAAGGC
CAGGAACCGTAAAAAGGCCGCGTTGCTGGCGTTTTTCCATAGGCTCCGCCCCCCTGACGAGCATCACAAA
AATCGACGCTCAAGTCAGAGGTGGCGAAACCCGACAGGACTATAAAGATACCAGGCGTTTCCCCCTGGAA
GCTCCCTCGTGCGCTCTCCTGTTCCGACCCTGCCGCTTACCGGATACCTGTCCGCCTTTCTCCCTTCGGG
AAGCGTGGCGCTTTCTCATAGCTCACGCTGTAGGTATCTCAGTTCGGTGTAGGTCGTTCGCTCCAAGCTG
GGCTGTGTGCACGAACCCCCCGTTCAGCCCGACCGCTGCGCCTTATCCGGTAACTATCGTCTTGAGTCCA
ACCCGGTAAGACACGACTTATCGCCACTGGCAGCAGCCACTGGTAACAGGATTAGCAGAGCGAGGTATGT
AGGCGGTGCTACAGAGTTCTTGAAGTGGTGGCCTAACTACGGCTACACTAGAAGAACAGTATTTGGTATC
TGCGCTCTGCTGAAGCCAGTTACCTTCGGAAAAAGAGTTGGTAGCTCTTGATCCGGCAAACAAACCACCG
CTGGTAGCGGTGGTTTTTTTGTTTGCAAGCAGCAGATTACGCGCAGAAAAAAAGGATCTCAAGAAAATCC
TTTGATCTTTTCTACGGGGTCTGACACTCAGTGGAACGAAAACTCACGTTAAGGGATTTTGGTCATGAGA
TTATCAAAAAGGATCTTCACCTAGATCCTTTTAAATTAAAAATGAAGTTTTAAATCAATCTAAAGTATAT
ATGAGTAAACTTGGTCTGACAGTTACCAATGCTTAATCAGTGAGGCACCTATCTCAGCGATCTGTCTATT
TCGTTCATCCATAGTTGCCTGACTCCCCGTCGTGTAGATAACTACGATACGGGAGGGCTTACCATCTGGC
CCCAGTGCTGCAATGATACCGCGGGACCCACGCTCACCGGCTCCAGATTTATCAGCAATAAACCAGCCAG
CCGGAAGGGCCGAGCGCAGAAGTGGTCCTGCAACTTTATCCGCCTCCATCCAGTCTATTAATTGTTGCCG
GGAAGCTAAAGTAAGTAGTTCGCCAGTTAATAGTTTGCGCAACGTTGTTGCCATTGCTACAGGCATCGTG
GTGTCACGCTCGTCGTTTGGTATGGCTTCATTCAGCTCCGGTTCCCAACGATCAAGGCGAGTTACATGAT
CCCCCATGTTGTGCAAAAAAGCGGTTAGCTCCTTCGGTCCTCCGATCGTTGTCAGAAGTAAGTTGGCCGC
AGTGTTATCACTCATGGTTATGGCAGCACTGCATAATTCTCTTACTGTCATGCCATCCGTAAGATGCTTT
TCTGTGACTGGTGAGTACTCAACCAAGTCATTCTGAGAATAGTGTATGCGGCGACCGAGTTGCTCTTGCC
CGGCGTCAATACGGGATAATACCGCGCCACATAGCAGAACTTTAAAAGTGCTCATCATTGGAAAACGTTC
TTCGGGGCGAAAACTCTCAAGGATCTTACCGCTGTTGAGATCCAGTTCGATGTAACCCACTCGTGCACCC
AACTGATCTTCAGCATCTTTTACTTTCACCAGCGTTTCTGGGTGAGCAAAAACAGGAAGGCAAAATGCCG
CAAAAAAGGGAATAAGGGCGACACGGAAATGTTGAATACTCATACTCTTCCTTTTTCAATATTATTGAAG
CATTTATCAGGGTTATTGTCTCATGAGCGGATACATATTTGAATGTATTTAGAAAAATAAACAAATAGGG
GTTCCGCGCACATTTCCCCGAAAAGTGCCACCTGACGTCGACGGATCGGGAGATCGATCTCCCGATCCCC
TAGGGTCGACTCTCAGTACAATCTGCTCTGATGCCGCATAGTTAAGCCAGTATCTGCTCCCTGCTTGTGT
GTTGGAGGTCGCTGAGTAGTGCGCGAGCAAAATTTAAGCTACAACAAGGCAAGGCTTGACCGACAATTGC
ATGAAGAATCTGCTTAGGGTTAGGCGTTTTGCGCTGCTTCGCGATGTACGGGCCAGATATACGCGTTGAC
ATTGATTATTGAC
